>Addgene plasmid #184946 | pJT303 Ec04 Lenti pEF-attB LSR GFP | addgene full sequence | sequence record 364899 | Addgene NGS Result
GTCGACGGATCGGGAGATCTCCCGATCCCCTATGGTGCACTCTCAGTACAATCTGCTCTGATGCCGCATA
GTTAAGCCAGTATCTGCTCCCTGCTTGTGTGTTGGAGGTCGCTGAGTAGTGCGCGAGCAAAATTTAAGCT
ACAACAAGGCAAGGCTTGACCGACAATTGCATGAAGAATCTGCTTAGGGTTAGGCGTTTTGCGCTGCTTC
GCGATGTACGGGCCAGATATACGCGTTGACATTGATTATTGACTAGTTATTAATAGTAATCAATTACGGG
GTCATTAGTTCATAGCCCATATATGGAGTTCCGCGTTACATAACTTACGGTAAATGGCCCGCCTGGCTGA
CCGCCCAACGACCCCCGCCCATTGACGTCAATAATGACGTATGTTCCCATAGTAACGCCAATAGGGACTT
TCCATTGACGTCAATGGGTGGAGTATTTACGGTAAACTGCCCACTTGGCAGTACATCAAGTGTATCATAT
GCCAAGTACGCCCCCTATTGACGTCAATGACGGTAAATGGCCCGCCTGGCATTATGCCCAGTACATGACC
TTATGGGACTTTCCTACTTGGCAGTACATCTACGTATTAGTCATCGCTATTACCATGGTGATGCGGTTTT
GGCAGTACATCAATGGGCGTGGATAGCGGTTTGACTCACGGGGATTTCCAAGTCTCCACCCCATTGACGT
CAATGGGAGTTTGTTTTGGCACCAAAATCAACGGGACTTTCCAAAATGTCGTAACAACTCCGCCCCATTG
ACGCAAATGGGCGGTAGGCGTGTACGGTGGGAGGTCTATATAAGCAGCGCGTTTTGCCTGTACTGGGTCT
CTCTGGTTAGACCAGATCTGAGCCTGGGAGCTCTCTGGCTAACTAGGGAACCCACTGCTTAAGCCTCAAT
AAAGCTTGCCTTGAGTGCTTCAAGTAGTGTGTGCCCGTCTGTTGTGTGACTCTGGTAACTAGAGATCCCT
CAGACCCTTTTAGTCAGTGTGGAAAATCTCTAGCAGTGGCGCCCGAACAGGGACTTGAAAGCGAAAGGGA
AACCAGAGGAGCTCTCTCGACGCAGGACTCGGCTTGCTGAAGCGCGCACGGCAAGAGGCGAGGGGCGGCG
ACTGGTGAGTACGCCAAAAATTTTGACTAGCGGAGGCTAGAAGGAGAGAGATGGGTGCGAGAGCGTCAGT
ATTAAGCGGGGGAGAATTAGATCGCGATGGGAAAAAATTCGGTTAAGGCCAGGGGGAAAGAAAAAATATA
AATTAAAACATATAGTATGGGCAAGCAGGGAGCTAGAACGATTCGCAGTTAATCCTGGCCTGTTAGAAAC
ATCAGAAGGCTGTAGACAAATACTGGGACAGCTACAACCATCCCTTCAGACAGGATCAGAAGAACTTAGA
TCATTATATAATACAGTAGCAACCCTCTATTGTGTGCATCAAAGGATAGAGATAAAAGACACCAAGGAAG
CTTTAGACAAGATAGAGGAAGAGCAAAACAAAAGTAAGACCACCGCACAGCAAGCGGCCGCTGATCTTCA
GACCTGGAGGAGGAGATATGAGGGACAATTGGAGAAGTGAATTATATAAATATAAAGTAGTAAAAATTGA
ACCATTAGGAGTAGCACCCACCAAGGCAAAGAGAAGAGTGGTGCAGAGAGAAAAAAGAGCAGTGGGAATA
GGAGCTTTGTTCCTTGGGTTCTTGGGAGCAGCAGGAAGCACTATGGGCGCAGCGTCAATGACGCTGACGG
TACAGGCCAGACAATTATTGTCTGGTATAGTGCAGCAGCAGAACAATTTGCTGAGGGCTATTGAGGCGCA
ACAGCATCTGTTGCAACTCACAGTCTGGGGCATCAAGCAGCTCCAGGCAAGAATCCTGGCTGTGGAAAGA
TACCTAAAGGATCAACAGCTCCTGGGGATTTGGGGTTGCTCTGGAAAACTCATTTGCACCACTGCTGTGC
CTTGGAATGCTAGTTGGAGTAATAAATCTCTGGAACAGATTTGGAATCACACGACCTGGATGGAGTGGGA
CAGAGAAATTAACAATTACACAAGCTTAATACACTCCTTAATTGAAGAATCGCAAAACCAGCAAGAAAAG
AATGAACAAGAATTATTGGAATTAGATAAATGGGCAAGTTTGTGGAATTGGTTTAACATAACAAATTGGC
TGTGGTATATAAAATTATTCATAATGATAGTAGGAGGCTTGGTAGGTTTAAGAATAGTTTTTGCTGTACT
TTCTATAGTGAATAGAGTTAGGCAGGGATATTCACCATTATCGTTTCAGACCCACCTCCCAACCCCGAGG
GGACCCGACAGGCCCGAAGGAATAGAAGAAGAAGGTGGAGAGAGAGACAGAGACAGATCCATTCGATTAG
TGAACGGATCGGCACTGCGTGCGCCAATTCTGCAGACAAATGGCAGTATTCATCCACAATTTTAAAAGAA
AAGGGGGGATTGGGGGGTACAGTGCAGGGGAAAGAATAGTAGACATAATAGCAACAGACATACAAACTAA
AGAATTACAAAAACAAATTACAAAAATTCAAAATTTTCGGGTTTATTACAGGGACAGCAGAGATCCAGTT
TGGTTAATTAATGCAAAGATGGATAAAGTTTTAAACAGAGAGGAATCTTTGCAGCTAATGGACCTTCTAG
GTCTTGAAAGGAGTGGGAATTGGCTCCGGTGCCCGTCAGTGGGCAGAGCGCACATCGCCCACAGTCCCCG
AGAAGTTGGGGGGAGGGGTCGGCAATTGAACCGGTGCCTAGAGAAGGTGGCGCGGGGTAAACTGGGAAAG
TGATGTCGTGTACTGGCTCCGCCTTTTTCCCGAGGGTGGGGGAGAACCGTATATAAGTGCAGTAGTCGCC
GTGAACGTTCTTTTTCGCAACGGGTTTGCCGCCAGAACACAGGTAAGTGCCGTGTGTGGTTCCCGCGGGC
CTGGCCTCTTTACGGGTTATGGCCCTTGCGTGCCTTGAATTACTTCCACCTGGCTGCAGTACGTGATTCT
TGATCCCGAGCTTCGGGTTGGAAGTGGGTGGGAGAGTTCGAGGCCTTGCGCTTAAGGAGCCCCTTCGCCT
CGTGCTTGAGTTGAGGCCTGGCCTGGGCGCTGGGGCCGCCGCGTGCGAATCTGGTGGCACCTTCGCGCCT
GTCTCGCTGCTTTCGATAAGTCTCTAGCCATTTAAAATTTTTGATGACCTGCTGCGACGCTTTTTTTCTG
GCAAGATAGTCTTGTAAATGCGGGCCAAGATCTGCACACTGGTATTTCGGTTTTTGGGGCCGCGGGCGGC
GACGGGGCCCGTGCGTCCCAGCGCACATGTTCGGCGAGGCGGGGCCTGCGAGCGCGGCCACCGAGAATCG
GACGGGGGTAGTCTCAAGCTGGCCGGCCTGCTCTGGTGCCTGGCCTCGCGCCGCCGTGTATCGCCCCGCC
CTGGGCGGCAAGGCTGGCCCGGTCGGCACCAGTTGCGTGAGCGGAAAGATGGCCGCTTCCCGGCCCTGCT
GCAGGGAGCTCAAAATGGAGGACGCGGCGCTCGGGAGAGCGGGCGGGTGAGTCACCCACACAAAGGAAAA
GGGCCTTTCCGTCCTCAGCCGTCGCTTCATGTGACTCCACGGAGTACCGGGCGCCGTCCAGGCACCTCGA
TTAGTTCTCGAGCTTTTGGAGTACGTCGTCTTTAGGTTGGGGGGAGGGGTTTTATGCGATGGAGTTTCCC
CACACTGAGTGGGTGGAGACTGAAGTTAGGCCAGCTTGGCACTTGATGTAATTCTCCTTGGAATTTGCCC
TTTTTGAGTTTGGATCTTGGTTCATTCTCAAGCCTCAGACAGTGGTTCAAAGTTTTTTTCTTCCATTTCA
GGTGTCGTGACTACGGAATAGAGATAACACGAGGAGTGGTTAGAAATGGCTAAAGTTCTGGTGCTTTATT
ATTCCATGTACGGACATATTGAAACGATGGCACGCGCAGTCGCTGAGGCCGCCACCATGGGCAAGCTGCT
GGTCACCTACATCAGATGGTCCACCAAGGAACAGGACTCTGGCGACAGCCTGCGGAGACAGACCAACCTG
ATCGATGCCTTTTACAGCAAGCACAAGAACGACTACTACCTGCTGCCCGCTCACAGATACGTGGACAAAG
GCAAAAGCGGCTTTCACCAACAACACAAGGCCCAGGGCAGCGACTTCAGACGGATGTTCGAGAACGTGAT
GTCTGGCGCCATCCCCGAGGGCAGCCTGATCGTGGTGGAAAACTTCGACAGATTCAGTAGAGCCGACATC
GACACCGCCATTGATGACGTGCGGCAGATCCTCCGAAAGGGAGTGTCCATCCTGACACTCGGCGATGGCG
AACTGTACGACAAGTCCGCCCTGACCGACCCTGTTAAGCTGATCAAGCACATCATCATCGCCGAGAGAGC
CCATCAGGAGAGCCTGGTGAAGCAAAAGAGAATCGCCCAAGTGTGGAACCACAAGACCCAGCTGGCCCGG
GAGCTGAAGAAACCTATGGGCAAGCAGGCCCCTGGCTGGCTGGAACTGTCTGAGGACGGCAGCCACTACA
TCGTCGATGAAGATAAGGCCTCTCTGGTCAACATCATCTACGACAAGAGGCTGAGCGGGATGAGCATGTT
TGCCATCTGCAAGTGGCTGAACGAGCAGGGATATCCTACCATCAACCAGAGAAAGGTGCGGATTTCTAAG
ACAAAGAAGCCCGACGGAAATTGGAGCGCCCTGTCCGTGAAACATATCCTGACAAGCAGAAGCGTGCTGG
GCTACCTGCCAGCTAAGATCAGCACCGAGGATAGAAAGACCGTGCTGAGAGAAGAGATCGAGGGCTTCTA
CCCTCAGATCGTGACAGACAGCAAATTCTACGCCGTGCAGCAGCTGCTGGAAGAGACAGGCAAAGGCAAG
ACGAGCAGCGGCGAGCACTGGCTGTACGTGAATATCCTGAAGGGCCTGATCCGATGTAAATGCGGCCTGG
TGATGACCCCTACAGGCATCCGGAAGCCTGTGTACCAGGGCACCTACAGATGCAACGGCAACAAGGAAAG
CAGATGTAGCTACGGCACAGTGTCCCGGAAACTGCTGGATACACAGTTGTGCAGCAGACTGTTCAGCAAG
CTCTCCCAGCTCCACGACGAAGCAACCGACACCGCCAAGCTGGACGAGCTGCAGCGGAGACTGAACACCG
TGGACAGCGAGCTGGAAAAGCTGACAGAGACACTGATCCAGCTGCCAAACATCACCCAGATTCAGGAGGC
CCTGAGAGTGAAGCAGGAGGAAAAGGACGAGCTGATCGTGCAGCTAAGCAGAGAGAAAGCCAGAGTGAAA
AGCGTGTCTAGCCTGGACCTGAGCGGACTGGACATGGAAAGTGTGGAAGGCAGAACCGAGGCCCAGATCA
TCATCAAGCGGCTGGTGAAGGAAATCGTCGTGTCCGGCAACGAGAAGCTGGTTGATATCTACCTGCACAA
CGGCAATATGATCAGAGGCTTCCCCCTGGACGGAAAAGACGACCACACCCTGACCCTGGAAGAAGCTACA
GATGAGATGCAGAGCCTGGATGATATGCTGATTTTCGGCGAGCCTGTGACCAGAATCTACCCTGCTGGCG
ACATGGAAGAGGTGGACGCCGCTAGCGGCAGTGGAGAGGGCAGAGGAAGTCTGCTAACATGCGGTGACGT
CGAGGAGAATCCTGGCCCAGTGAGCAAGGGCGAGGAGCTGTTCACCGGGGTGGTGCCCATCCTGGTCGAG
CTGGACGGCGACGTAAACGGCCACAAGTTCAGCGTGTCCGGCGAGGGCGAGGGCGATGCCACCTACGGCA
AGCTGACCCTGAAGTTCATCTGCACCACCGGCAAGCTGCCCGTGCCCTGGCCCACCCTCGTGACCACCCT
GACCTACGGCGTGCAGTGCTTCAGCCGCTACCCCGACCACATGAAGCAGCACGACTTCTTCAAGTCCGCC
ATGCCCGAAGGCTACGTCCAGGAGCGCACCATCTTCTTCAAGGACGACGGCAACTACAAGACCCGCGCCG
AGGTGAAGTTCGAGGGCGACACCCTGGTGAACCGCATCGAGCTGAAGGGCATCGACTTCAAGGAGGACGG
CAACATCCTGGGGCACAAGCTGGAGTACAACTACAACAGCCACAACGTCTATATCATGGCCGACAAGCAG
AAGAACGGCATCAAGGTGAACTTCAAGATCCGCCACAACATCGAGGACGGCAGCGTGCAGCTCGCCGACC
ACTACCAGCAGAACACCCCCATCGGCGACGGCCCCGTGCTGCTGCCCGACAACCACTACCTGAGCACCCA
GTCCGCCCTGAGCAAAGACCCCAACGAGAAGCGCGATCACATGGTCCTGCTGGAGTTCGTGACCGCCGCC
GGGATCACTCTCGGCATGGACGAGCTGTACAAGTAAGAATTCGATATCAAGCTTATCGATAATCAACCTC
TGGATTACAAAATTTGTGAAAGATTGACTGGTATTCTTAACTATGTTGCTCCTTTTACGCTATGTGGATA
CGCTGCTTTAATGCCTTTGTATCATGCTATTGCTTCCCGTATGGCTTTCATTTTCTCCTCCTTGTATAAA
TCCTGGTTGCTGTCTCTTTATGAGGAGTTGTGGCCCGTTGTCAGGCAACGTGGCGTGGTGTGCACTGTGT
TTGCTGACGCAACCCCCACTGGTTGGGGCATTGCCACCACCTGTCAGCTCCTTTCCGGGACTTTCGCTTT
CCCCCTCCCTATTGCCACGGCGGAACTCATCGCCGCCTGCCTTGCCCGCTGCTGGACAGGGGCTCGGCTG
TTGGGCACTGACAATTCCGTGGTGTTGTCGGGGAAATCATCGTCCTTTCCTTGGCTGCTCGCCTGTGTTG
CCACCTGGATTCTGCGCGGGACGTCCTTCTGCTACGTCCCTTCGGCCCTCAATCCAGCGGACCTTCCTTC
CCGCGGCCTGCTGCCGGCTCTGCGGCCTCTTCCGCGTCTTCGCCTTCGCCCTCAGACGAGTCGGATCTCC
CTTTGGGCCGCCTCCCCGCATCGATACCGTCGACCTCGAGACCTAGAAAAACATGGAGCAATCACAAGTA
GCAATACAGCAGCTACCAATGCTGATTGTGCCTGGCTAGAAGCACAAGAGGAGGAGGAGGTGGGTTTTCC
AGTCACACCTCAGGTACCTTTAAGACCAATGACTTACAAGGCAGCTGTAGATCTTAGCCACTTTTTAAAA
GAAAAGGGGGGACTGGAAGGGCTAATTCACTCCCAACGAAGACAAGATATCCTTGATCTGTGGATCTACC
ACACACAAGGCTACTTCCCTGATTGGCAGAACTACACACCAGGGCCAGGGATCAGATATCCACTGACCTT
TGGATGGTGCTACAAGCTAGTACCAGTTGAGCAAGAGAAGGTAGAAGAAGCCAATGAAGGAGAGAACACC
CGCTTGTTACACCCTGTGAGCCTGCATGGGATGGATGACCCGGAGAGAGAAGTATTAGAGTGGAGGTTTG
ACAGCCGCCTAGCATTTCATCACATGGCCCGAGAGCTGCATCCGGACTGTACTGGGTCTCTCTGGTTAGA
CCAGATCTGAGCCTGGGAGCTCTCTGGCTAACTAGGGAACCCACTGCTTAAGCCTCAATAAAGCTTGCCT
TGAGTGCTTCAAGTAGTGTGTGCCCGTCTGTTGTGTGACTCTGGTAACTAGAGATCCCTCAGACCCTTTT
AGTCAGTGTGGAAAATCTCTAGCAGGGCCCGTTTAAACCCGCTGATCAGCCTCGACTGTGCCTTCTAGTT
GCCAGCCATCTGTTGTTTGCCCCTCCCCCGTGCCTTCCTTGACCCTGGAAGGTGCCACTCCCACTGTCCT
TTCCTAATAAAATGAGGAAATTGCATCGCATTGTCTGAGTAGGTGTCATTCTATTCTGGGGGGTGGGGTG
GGGCAGGACAGCAAGGGGGAGGATTGGGAAGACAATAGCAGGCATGCTGGGGATGCGGTGGGCTCTATGG
CTTCTGAGGCGGAAAGAACCAGCTGGGGCTCTAGGGGGTATCCCC
[124 nt withheld, positions 8026-8149]
C
[91 nt withheld, positions 8151-8241]
A
[49 nt withheld, positions 8243-8291]
CCTTTGACGTTGGAGTCCACGTTCTTT
[37 nt withheld, positions 8319-8355]
ACCCTATCTCGGTCTATTCTTTTGATTTATAAGGGATTTTGCCGATTTCGGCCTATTGGTTAAAAAATGA
GCTGATTTAACAAAAATTTAACGCGAATTAATTCTGTGGAATGTGTGTCAGTTAGGGTGTGGAAAGTCCC
CAGGCTCCCCAGCAGGCAGAAGTATGCAAAGCATGCATCTCAATTAGTCAGCAACCAGGTGTGGAAAGTC
CCCAGGCTCCCCAGCAGGCAGAAGTATGCAAAGCATGCATCTCAATTAGTCAGCAACCATAGTCCCGCCC
CTAACTCCGCCCATCCCGCCCCTAACTCCGCCCAGTTCCGCCCATTCTCCGCCCCATGGCTGACTAATTT
TTTTTATTTATGCAGAGGCCGAGGCCGCCTCTGCCTCTGAGCTATTCCAGAAGTAGTGAGGAGGCTTTTT
TGGAGGCCTAGGCTTTTGCAAAAAGCTCCCGGGAGCTTGTATATCCATTTTCGGATCTGATCAGCACGTG
TTGACAATTAATCATCGGCATAGTATATCGGCATAGTATAATACGACAAGGTGAGGAACTAAACCATGGC
CAAGTTGACCAGTGCCGTTCCGGTGCTCACCGCGCGCGACGTCGCCGGAGCGGTCGAGTTCTGGACCGAC
CGGCTCGGGTTCTCCCGGGACTTCGTGGAGGACGACTTCGCCGGTGTGGTCCGGGACGACGTGACCCTGT
TCATCAGCGCGGTCCAGGACCAGGTGGTGCCGGACAACACCCTGGCCTGGGTGTGGGTGCGCGGCCTGGA
CGAGCTGTACGCCGAGTGGTCGGAGGTCGTGTCCACGAACTTCCGGGACGCCTCCGGGCCGGCCATGACC
GAGATCGGCGAGCAGCCGTGGGGGCGGGAGTTCGCCCTGCGCGACCCGGCCGGCAACTGCGTGCACTTCG
TGGCCGAGGAGCAGGACTGACACGTGCTACGAGATTTCGATTCCACCGCCGCCTTCTATGAAAGGTTGGG
CTTCGGAATCGTTTTCCGGGACGCCGGCTGGATGATCCTCCAGCGCGGGGATCTCATGCTGGAGTTCTTC
GCCCACCCCAACTTGTTTATTGCAGCTTATAATGGTTACAAATAAAGCAATAGCATCACAAATTTCACAA
ATAAAGCATTTTTTTCACTGCATTCTAGTTGTGGTTTGTCCAAACTCATCAATGTATCTTATCATGTCTG
TATACCGTCGACCTCTAGCTAGAGCTTGGCGTAATCATGGTCATAGCTGTTTCCTGTGTGAAATTGTTAT
CCGCTCACAATTCCACACAACATACGAGCCGGAAGCATAAAGTGTAAAGCCTGGGGTGCCTAATGAGTGA
GCTAACTCACATTAATTGCGTTGCGCTCACTGCCCGCTTTCCAGTCGGGAAACCTGTCGTGCCAGCTGCA
TTAATGAATCGGCCAACGCGCGGGGAGAGGCGGTTTGCGTATTGGGCGCTCTTCCGCTTCCTCGCTCACT
GACTCGCTGCGCTCGGTCGTTCGGCTGCGGCGAGCGGTATCAGCTCACTCAAAGGCGGTAATACGGTTAT
CCACAGAATCAGGGGATAACGCAGGAAAGAACATGTGAGCAAAAGGCCAGCAAAAGGCCAGGAACCGTAA
AAAGGCCGCGTTGCTGGCGTTTTTCCATAGGCTCCGCCCCCCTGACGAGCATCACAAAAATCGACGCTCA
AGTCAGAGGTGGCGAAACCCGACAGGACTATAAAGATACCAGGCGTTTCCCCCTGGAAGCTCCCTCGTGC
GCTCTCCTGTTCCGACCCTGCCGCTTACCGGATACCTGTCCGCCTTTCTCCCTTCGGGAAGCGTGGCGCT
TTCTCATAGCTCACGCTGTAGGTATCTCAGTTCGGTGTAGGTCGTTCGCTCCAAGCTGGGCTGTGTGCAC
GAACCCCCCGTTCAGCCCGACCGCTGCGCCTTATCCGGTAACTATCGTCTTGAGTCCAACCCGGTAAGAC
ACGACTTATCGCCACTGGCAGCAGCCACTGGTAACAGGATTAGCAGAGCGAGGTATGTAGGCGGTGCTAC
AGAGTTCTTGAAGTGGTGGCCTAACTACGGCTACACTAGAAGAACAGTATTTGGTATCTGCGCTCTGCTG
AAGCCAGTTACCTTCGGAAAAAGAGTTGGTAGCTCTTGATCCGGCAAACAAACCACCGCTGGTAGCGGTG
GTTTTTTTGTTTGCAAGCAGCAGATTACGCGCAGAAAAAAAGGATCTCAAGAAGATCCTTTGATCTTTTC
TACGGGGTCTGACGCTCAGTGGAACGAAAACTCACGTTAAGGGATTTTGGTCATGAGATTATCAAAAAGG
ATCTTCACCTAGATCCTTTTAAATTAAAAATGAAGTTTTAAATCAATCTAAAGTATATATGAGTAAACTT
GGTCTGACAGTTACCAATGCTTAATCAGTGAGGCACCTATCTCAGCGATCTGTCTATTTCGTTCATCCAT
AGTTGCCTGACTCCCCGTCGTGTAGATAACTACGATACGGGAGGGCTTACCATCTGGCCCCAGTGCTGCA
ATGATACCGCGAGACCCACGCTCACCGGCTCCAGATTTATCAGCAATAAACCAGCCAGCCGGAAGGGCCG
AGCGCAGAAGTGGTCCTGCAACTTTATCCGCCTCCATCCAGTCTATTAATTGTTGCCGGGAAGCTAGAGT
AAGTAGTTCGCCAGTTAATAGTTTGCGCAACGTTGTTGCCATTGCTACAGGCATCGTGGTGTCACGCTCG
TCGTTTGGTATGGCTTCATTCAGCTCCGGTTCCCAACGATCAAGGCGAGTTACATGATCCCCCATGTTGT
GCAAAAAAGCGGTTAGCTCCTTCGGTCCTCCGATCGTTGTCAGAAGTAAGTTGGCCGCAGTGTTATCACT
CATGGTTATGGCAGCACTGCATAATTCTCTTACTGTCATGCCATCCGTAAGATGCTTTTCTGTGACTGGT
GAGTACTCAACCAAGTCATTCTGAGAATAGTGTATGCGGCGACCGAGTTGCTCTTGCCCGGCGTCAATAC
GGGATAATACCGCGCCACATAGCAGAACTTTAAAAGTGCTCATCATTGGAAAACGTTCTTCGGGGCGAAA
ACTCTCAAGGATCTTACCGCTGTTGAGATCCAGTTCGATGTAACCCACTCGTGCACCCAACTGATCTTCA
GCATCTTTTACTTTCACCAGCGTTTCTGGGTGAGCAAAAACAGGAAGGCAAAATGCCGCAAAAAAGGGAA
TAAGGGCGACACGGAAATGTTGAATACTCATACTCTTCCTTTTTCAATATTATTGAAGCATTTATCAGGG
TTATTGTCTCATGAGCGGATACATATTTGAATGTATTTAGAAAAATAAACAAATAGGGGTTCCGCGCACA
TTTCCCCGAAAAGTGCCACCTGAC
Features (pLannotate 1.2.2; 32 found; start..end, strand, type, name):
     31..83      -  misc_feature   bom (fragment): basis of mobility region from pBR322
    238..617     +  enhancer       CMV enhancer: human cytomegalovirus immediate early enhancer
    618..817     +  promoter       CMV promoter: human cytomegalovirus (CMV) immediate early promoter
    835..1015    +  LTR            5' LTR (truncated): truncated 5' long terminal repeat (LTR) from HIV-1
   1062..1187    +  misc_feature   HIV-1 Ψ: packaging signal of human immunodeficiency virus type 1
   1171..1534    +  CDS            HIV-1 gag (fragment): gag protein from human immunodeficiency virus 1; gag
   1680..1913    +  misc_feature   RRE: The Rev response element (RRE) of HIV-1 allows for Rev-dependent mRNA export from the nucleus to the cytoplasm.
   2290..2390    +  CDS            Rev (fragment): human immunodeficiency virus 1 (HIV-1) Rev protein; rev; enhances nuclear export of unspliced and incompletely spliced viral mRNAs
   2440..2557    +  misc_feature   cPPT/CTS: central polypurine tract and central termination sequence of HIV-1
   2609..2675    +  CDS            small t antigen (fragment): SV40 (simian virus 40) small t antigen
   2682..3860    +  promoter       EF-1α promoter: strong constitutive promoter for human elongation factor EF-1α
   3896..3976    +  CDS            NQOR_ECOK1 (fragment): Experimental evidence at protein level: Swiss-Prot protein existence level 1. From Escherichia coli O1:K1 / APEC.
   5690..6406    +  CDS            EGFP: the original enhanced GFP (Yang et al., 1996) mammalian codon-optimized
   6407..6431    +  misc_feature   MCS (fragment): pBluescript multiple cloning site
   6431..7019    +  misc_feature   WPRE: woodchuck hepatitis virus posttranscriptional regulatory element
   6956..7537    +  CDS            nef (fragment): NEF_HV1H2 - Experimental evidence at protein level: Swiss-Prot protein existence level 1. Extracellular Nef protein targets CD4(+) T-lymphocytes for apoptosis by interacting with CXCR4 surface receptors. From Human immunodeficiency virus type 1 group M subtype B (isolate HXB2) (HIV-1).
   7544..7724    +  LTR            5' LTR (truncated): truncated 5' long terminal repeat (LTR) from HIV-1
   7756..7980    +  polyA_signal   bGH poly(A) signal: bovine growth hormone polyadenylation signal
   7984..8005    +  promoter       SV40 promoter (fragment): SV40 enhancer and early promoter
   8026..8454    +  rep_origin     f1 ori (sequence partly withheld): f1 bacteriophage origin of replication; arrow indicates direction of (+) strand synthesis
   8468..8797    +  promoter       SV40 promoter: SV40 enhancer and early promoter
   8845..8892    +  promoter       EM7 promoter: synthetic bacterial promoter&nbsp
   8911..9285    +  CDS            BleoR: antibiotic-binding protein; Sh ble from Streptoalloteichus hindustanus; confers resistance to bleomycin, phleomycin, and Zeocin™
   9295..9420    +  CDS            ble (fragment): BLE_KLEPN - Experimental evidence at protein level: Swiss-Prot protein existence level 1. Binding protein with a strong affinity to the bleomycin family of antibiotics. Binds to CL990; an antimitotic-antibiotic compound. From Klebsiella pneumoniae.
   9415..9536    +  polyA_signal   SV40 poly(A) signal: SV40 polyadenylation signal
   9607..9629    -  protein_bind   lac operator (fragment): The lac repressor binds to the lac operator to inhibit transcription in E. coli. This inhibition can be relieved by adding lactose or isopropyl-β-D-thiogalactopyranoside (IPTG). lac repressor encoded by lacI
   9633..9663    -  promoter       lac promoter: promoter for the E. coli lac operon
   9678..9699    -  protein_bind   CAP binding site: CAP binding activates transcription in the presence of cAMP. E. coli catabolite activator protein
   9712..9804    -  CDS            lacI (fragment): lac repressor; lacI; The lac repressor binds to the lac operator to inhibit transcription in E. coli. This inhibition can be relieved by adding lactose or isopropyl-β-D-thiogalactopyranoside (IPTG).
   9987..10575   -  rep_origin     ori: high-copy-number ColE1/pMB1/pBR322/pUC origin of replication
  10746..11606   -  CDS            AmpR: β-lactamase; bla; confers resistance to ampicillin, carbenicillin, and related antibiotics
  11607..11711   -  promoter       AmpR promoter: bla
