[The description below was written by a language model from this plasmid's Addgene catalogue record and pLannotate feature annotations shown in this document.]
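Description:
pJT303 Ec04 Lenti pEF-attB LSR GFP is an 11.7 kb lentiviral transfer plasmid for installing a recombinase landing pad in the genome of mammalian cells. The backbone name is not recorded. The feature table shows an HIV-1-derived vector layout: a CMV enhancer/promoter drives a truncated 5' LTR, followed by the Ψ packaging signal with a gag fragment, the RRE for Rev-dependent export of the genomic RNA, and the cPPT/CTS. A WPRE, a second truncated LTR and a bGH polyadenylation signal close the viral unit. The plasmid is propagated in E. coli on a high-copy ColE1/pUC origin with ampicillin resistance, and it also has an f1 origin. Outside the LTRs sits an SV40/EM7-driven BleoR (Zeocin resistance) cassette, which would not be carried into the packaged genome.

The payload is a synthetic cassette in which the human EF-1α promoter is followed by an attB attachment site. Next come a large serine recombinase (Ec04, from a microbial mobile genetic element) and EGFP. The automated annotation recognises only the promoter and EGFP. The roughly 1.8 kb between them is unannotated apart from a short E. coli protein-fragment match just after the promoter, and it presumably holds the attB and recombinase coding sequence. The record does not state how the recombinase and GFP are linked.

According to the depositor, transduced cells acquire the landing pad, and a donor with the matching attachment site can then be recombined into it. Because attB lies just downstream of the promoter, the integrated donor traps EF-1α-driven transcription. This also knocks out expression of the recombinase and GFP, so loss of GFP should accompany integration.
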