Addgene plasmid #184946: pJT303 Ec04 Lenti pEF-attB LSR GFP
Purpose: Lentiviral delivery of recombinase landing pad
Depositing lab: Michael Bassik & Ami Bhatt & Lacra Bintu & Patrick Hsu. Depositing organization: Stanford University. Publication: Systematic discovery of recombinases for efficient integration of large DNA sequences into the human genome. Durrant MG, Fanton A, Tycko J, Hinks M, Chandrasekaran SS, Perry NT, Schaepe J, Du PP, Lotfy P, Bassik MC, Bintu L, Bhatt AS, Hsu PD. Nat Biotechnol. 2022 Oct 10. pii: 10.1038/s41587-022-01494-w. doi: 10.1038/s41587-022-01494-w. PubMed 36217031.
Backbone
  Vector backbone: n/a
  Vector type: Mammalian Expression, Lentiviral, Synthetic Biology
Growth in bacteria
  Bacterial resistance: Ampicillin, 100 μg/mL
  Growth temperature: 37°C
  Growth strain: NEB Stable
  Copy number: High Copy
Gene/Insert
  Gene/Insert name: Ec04 Lenti pEF1a-attB LSR GFP (alt name: Large serine recombinase from microbial mobile genetic element and GFP)
  Species: Synthetic
  Cloning method: Gibson Cloning
Terms and licenses: Academic/Nonprofit Terms; Industry Terms: Not Available to Industry
Depositor comments: This plasmid can be used to integrate a landing pad for the recombinase into the genome. Then, a donor with a matching attachment site can be recombined into the landing pad. The attB Is downstream the pEF1a promoter, such that the donor can trap the promoter, which will also knockout expression of the recombinase and GFP.
How to cite: pJT303 Ec04 Lenti pEF-attB LSR GFP was a gift from Michael Bassik & Ami Bhatt & Lacra Bintu & Patrick Hsu (Addgene plasmid # 184946 ; http://n2t.net/addgene:184946 ; RRID:Addgene_184946)
